>Addgene plasmid #111539 | hC73A-pEGFP-C1 | addgene full sequence | sequence record 211629 | Addgene NGS Result
GTGATGCGGTTTTGGCAGTACATCAATGGGCGTGGATAGCGGTTTGACTCACGGGGATTTCCAAGTCTCC
ACCCCATTGACGTCAATGGGAGTTTGTTTTGGCACCAAAATCAACGGGACTTTCCAAAATGTCGTAACAA
CTCCGCCCCATTGACGCAAATGGGCGGTAGGCGTGTACGGTGGGAGGTCTATATAAGCAGAGCTGGTTTA
GTGAACCGTCAGATCCGCTAGCGCTACCGGACTCAGATCTCGAGCTCAAGCTTCGAATTCAAATGCCGGC
GGGCATGACGAAGCATGGCTCCCGCTCCACCAGCTCGCTGCCGCCCGAGCCCATGGAGATCGTGCGCAGC
AAGGCGTGCTCTCGGCGGGTCCGCCTCAACGTCGGGGGGCTGGCGCACGAGGTACTCTGGCGTACCCTGG
ACCGCCTGCCCCGCACGCGGCTGGGCAAGCTCCGCGACTGCAACACGCACGACTCGCTGCTCGAGGTGGC
CGATGACTACAGCCTCGACGACAACGAGTACTTCTTTGACCGCCACCCGGGCGCCTTCACCTCCATCCTC
AACTTCTACCGCACTGGGCGACTGCACATGATGGAGGAGATGTGCGCGCTCAGCTTCAGCCAAGAGCTCG
ACTACTGGGGCATCGACGAGATCTACCCGGAGTCCTGCTGCCAGGCCCGCTACCACCAGAAGAAAGAGCA
GATGAACGAGGAGCTCAAGCGTGAGGCCGAGACCCTACGGGAGCGGGAAGGCGAGGAGTTCGATAACACG
TGCTGCGCAGAGAAGAGGAAAAAACTCTGGGACCTACTGGAGAAGCCCAATTCCTCTGTGGCTGCCAAGA
TCCTTGCCATAATTTCCATCATGTTCATCGTCCTCTCCACCATTGCCCTGTCCCTCAACACGCTGCCTGA
GCTACAGAGCCTCGATGAGTTCGGCCAGTCCACAGACAACCCCCAGCTGGCCCACGTGGAGGCCGTGTGC
ATCGCATGGTTCACCATGGAGTACCTGCTGAGGTTCCTCTCCTCGCCCAAGAAGTGGAAGTTCTTCAAGG
GCCCACTCAATGCCATTGACTTGTTGGCCATTCTGCCATACTATGTCACCATTTTCCTCACCGAATCCAA
CAAGAGCGTGCTGCAATTCCAGAATGTCCGCCGCGTGGTCCAGATCTTCCGCATCATGCGCATTCTCCGC
ATCCTTAAGCTTGCACGCCACTCCACTGGCCTCCAGTCTCTGGGCTTCACTTTGCGGAGGAGCTACAATG
AGTTGGGCTTGCTCATCCTCTTCCTTGCCATGGGCATTATGATCTTCTCCAGCCTTGTCTTCTTTGCTGA
GAAGGATGAGGACGACACCAAGTTCAAAAGCATCCCAGCCTCTTTCTGGTGGGCCACCATCACCATGACT
ACTGTTGGGTATGGAGACATCTACCCCAAGACTCTCCTGGGGAAAATTGTTGGGGGACTCTGCTGCATTG
CAGGAGTCCTGGTGATTGCTCTTCCCATCCCCATCATCGTCAATAACTTCTCTGAGTTCTATAAGGAGCA
GAAGAGACAGGAGAAAGCAATCAAACGGCGAGAGGCTCTGGAGAGAGCCAAGAGGAATGGCAGCATCGTA
TCCATGAACATGAAGGATGCTTTTGCCCGGAGCATTGAGATGATGGACATTGTGGTTGAGAAAAATGGGG
AGAATATGGGTAAGAAAGACAAAGTACAAGATAACCACTTGTCTCCTAACAAATGGAAATGGACAAAGAG
GACACTGTCTGAAACCAGCTCAAGTAAGTCCTTTGAAACCAAGGAACAGGGATCCCCTGAAAAAGCCAGA
TCGTCTTCTAGTCCTCAGCACCTGAACGTTCAGCAGTTGGAAGACATGTACAATAAGATGGCCAAGACCC
AATCCCAACCCATCCTCAATACCAAGGAGTCAGCAGCACAGAGCAAACCAAAGGAAGAACTTGAAATGGA
GAGTATCCCCAGCCCCGTAGCCCCTCTGCCCACTCGCACAGAAGGGGTCATTGACATGCGAAGTATGTCA
AGCATTGATAGTTTCATTAGCTGTGCCACAGACTTCCCTGAGGCCACCAGATTCTCCCACAGCCCTTTGA
CATCACTCCCCAGCAAGACTGGGGGCAGCACAGCCCCAGAAGTGGGCTGGCGGGGAGCTCTGGGTGCCAG
TGGTGGTAGGTTTGTGGAGGCCAACCCCAGCCCTGATGCCAGCCAGCACTCTAGTTTCTTCATCGAGAGC
CCCAAGAGTTCCATGAAAACTAACAACCCTTTGAAGCTCCGAGCACTTAAAGTCAACTTCATGGAGGGTG
ACCCCAGTCCACTCCTCCCCGTTCTAGGGATGTACCATGACCCTCTCAGGAACCGGGGGAGTGCTGCGGC
TGCTGTCGCTGGACTGGAGTGTGCCACGCTTTTGGACAAGGCTGTGCTGAGCCCAGAGTCCTCCATCTAC
ACCACAGCAAGTGCTAAGACACCCCCCCGGTCTCCTGAGAAACACACAGCAATAGCGTTCAACTTTGAGG
CGGGTGTCCACCAGTACATTGACGCAGACACAGATGATGAGGGACAGCTGCTCTACAGTGTGGACTCCAG
CCCCCCCAAAAGCCTCCCTGGGAGCACCAGTCCGAAGTTCAGCACGGGGACAAGATCGGAGAAAAACCAC
TTTGAAAGCTCCCCTTTACCCACCTCCCCTAAGTTCTTAAGGCAGAACTGTATTTACTCCACAGAAGCAT
TGACTGGAAAAGGCCCCAGTGGTCAGGAAAAGTGCAAACTTGAGAACCACATCTCCCCTGACGTCCGTGT
GTTGCCAGGGGGAGGAGCCCATGGAAGCACACGAGATCAGAGCATCACGGTACCGCGGGCCCGGGATCCA
CCGGTCGCCACCATGGTGAGCAAGGGCGAGGAGCTGTTCACCGGGGTGGTGCCCATCCTGGTCGAGCTGG
ACGGCGACGTAAACGGCCACAAGTTCAGCGTGTCCGGCGAGGGCGAGGGCGATGCCACCTACGGCAAGCT
GACCCTGAAGTTCATCTGCACCACCGGCAAGCTGCCCGTGCCCTGGCCCACCCTCGTGACCACCCTGACC
TACGGCGTGCAGTGCTTCAGCCGCTACCCCGACCACATGAAGCAGCACGACTTCTTCAAGTCCGCCATGC
CCGAAGGCTACGTCCAGGAGCGCACCATCTTCTTCAAGGACGACGGCAACTACAAGACCCGCGCCGAGGT
GAAGTTCGAGGGCGACACCCTGGTGAACCGCATCGAGCTGAAGGGCATCGACTTCAAGGAGGACGGCAAC
ATCCTGGGGCACAAGCTGGAGTACAACTACAACAGCCACAACGTCTATATCATGGCCGACAAGCAGAAGA
ACGGCATCAAGGTGAACTTCAAGATCCGCCACAACATCGAGGACGGCAGCGTGCAGCTCGCCGACCACTA
CCAGCAGAACACCCCCATCGGCGACGGCCCCGTGCTGCTGCCCGACAACCACTACCTGAGCACCCAGTCC
GCCCTGAGCAAAGACCCCAACGAGAAGCGCGATCACATGGTCCTGCTGGAGTTCGTGACCGCCGCCGGGA
TCACTCTCGGCATGGACGAGCTGTACAAGTAAAGCGGCCGCGACTCTAGATCATAATCAGCCATACCACA
TTTGTAGAGGTTTTACTTGCTTTAAAAAACCTCCCACACCTCCCCCTGAACCTGAAACATAAAATGAATG
CAATTGTTGTTGTTAACTTGTTTATTGCAGCTTATAATGGTTACAAATAAAGCAATAGCATCACAAATTT
CACAAATAAAGCATTTTTTTCACTGCATTCTAGTTGTGGTTTGTCCAAACTCATCAATGTATCTTAAGGC
GTAAATTGTAAGCGTTAATATTTTGTTAAAATTCGCGTTAAATTTTTGTTAAATCAGCTCATTTTTTAAC
CAATAGGCCGAAATCGGCAAAATCCCTTATAAATCAAAAGAATAGACCGAGATAGGGT
[37 nt withheld, positions 3979-4015]
AAAGAACGTGGACTCCAACGTCAAAGG
[49 nt withheld, positions 4043-4091]
T
[91 nt withheld, positions 4093-4183]
G
[124 nt withheld, positions 4185-4308]
CAGGTGGCACTTTTCGGGGAAATGTGCGCGGAACCCCTATTTGTTTATTTTTCTAAATACATTCAAATAT
GTATCCGCTCATGAGACAATAACCCTGATAAATGCTTCAATAATATTGAAAAAGGAAGAGTCCTGAGGCG
GAAAGAACCAGCTGTGGAATGTGTGTCAGTTAGGGTGTGGAAAGTCCCCAGGCTCCCCAGCAGGCAGAAG
TATGCAAAGCATGCATCTCAATTAGTCAGCAACCAGGTGTGGAAAGTCCCCAGGCTCCCCAGCAGGCAGA
AGTATGCAAAGCATGCATCTCAATTAGTCAGCAACCATAGTCCCGCCCCTAACTCCGCCCATCCCGCCCC
TAACTCCGCCCAGTTCCGCCCATTCTCCGCCCCATGGCTGACTAATTTTTTTTATTTATGCAGAGGCCGA
GGCCGCCTCGGCCTCTGAGCTATTCCAGAAGTAGTGAGGAGGCTTTTTTGGAGGCCTAGGCTTTTGCAAA
GATCGATCAAGAGACAGGATGAGGATCGTTTCGCATGATTGAACAAGATGGATTGCACGCAGGTTCTCCG
GCCGCTTGGGTGGAGAGGCTATTCGGCTATGACTGGGCACAACAGACAATCGGCTGCTCTGATGCCGCCG
TGTTCCGGCTGTCAGCGCAGGGGCGCCCGGTTCTTTTTGTCAAGACCGACCTGTCCGGTGCCCTGAATGA
ACTGCAAGACGAGGCAGCGCGGCTATCGTGGCTGGCCACGACGGGCGTTCCTTGCGCAGCTGTGCTCGAC
GTTGTCACTGAAGCGGGAAGGGACTGGCTGCTATTGGGCGAAGTGCCGGGGCAGGATCTCCTGTCATCTC
ACCTTGCTCCTGCCGAGAAAGTATCCATCATGGCTGATGCAATGCGGCGGCTGCATACGCTTGATCCGGC
TACCTGCCCATTCGACCACCAAGCGAAACATCGCATCGAGCGAGCACGTACTCGGATGGAAGCCGGTCTT
GTCGATCAGGATGATCTGGACGAAGAGCATCAGGGGCTCGCGCCAGCCGAACTGTTCGCCAGGCTCAAGG
CGAGCATGCCCGACGGCGAGGATCTCGTCGTGACCCATGGCGATGCCTGCTTGCCGAATATCATGGTGGA
AAATGGCCGCTTTTCTGGATTCATCGACTGTGGCCGGCTGGGTGTGGCGGACCGCTATCAGGACATAGCG
TTGGCTACCCGTGATATTGCTGAAGAGCTTGGCGGCGAATGGGCTGACCGCTTCCTCGTGCTTTACGGTA
TCGCCGCTCCCGATTCGCAGCGCATCGCCTTCTATCGCCTTCTTGACGAGTTCTTCTGAGCGGGACTCTG
GGGTTCGAAATGACCGACCAAGCGACGCCCAACCTGCCATCACGAGATTTCGATTCCACCGCCGCCTTCT
ATGAAAGGTTGGGCTTCGGAATCGTTTTCCGGGACGCCGGCTGGATGATCCTCCAGCGCGGGGATCTCAT
GCTGGAGTTCTTCGCCCACCCTAGGGGGAGGCTAACTGAAACACGGAAGGAGACAATACCGGAAGGAACC
CGCGCTATGACGGCAATAAAAAGACAGAATAAAACGCACGGTGTTGGGTCGTTTGTTCATAAACGCGGGG
TTCGGTCCCAGGGCTGGCACTCTGTCGATACCCCACCGAGACCCCATTGGGGCCAATACGCCCGCGTTTC
TTCCTTTTCCCCACCCCACCCCCCAAGTTCGGGTGAAGGCCCAGGGCTCGCAGCCAACGTCGGGGCGGCA
GGCCCTGCCATAGCCTCAGGTTACTCATATATACTTTAGATTGATTTAAAACTTCATTTTTAATTTAAAA
GGATCTAGGTGAAGATCCTTTTTGATAATCTCATGACCAAAATCCCTTAACGTGAGTTTTCGTTCCACTG
AGCGTCAGACCCCGTAGAAAAGATCAAAGGATCTTCTTGAGATCCTTTTTTTCTGCGCGTAATCTGCTGC
TTGCAAACAAAAAAACCACCGCTACCAGCGGTGGTTTGTTTGCCGGATCAAGAGCTACCAACTCTTTTTC
CGAAGGTAACTGGCTTCAGCAGAGCGCAGATACCAAATACTGTTCTTCTAGTGTAGCCGTAGTTAGGCCA
CCACTTCAAGAACTCTGTAGCACCGCCTACATACCTCGCTCTGCTAATCCTGTTACCAGTGGCTGCTGCC
AGTGGCGATAAGTCGTGTCTTACCGGGTTGGACTCAAGACGATAGTTACCGGATAAGGCGCAGCGGTCGG
GCTGAACGGGGGGTTCGTGCACACAGCCCAGCTTGGAGCGAACGACCTACACCGAACTGAGATACCTACA
GCGTGAGCTATGAGAAAGCGCCACGCTTCCCGAAGGGAGAAAGGCGGACAGGTATCCGGTAAGCGGCAGG
GTCGGAACAGGAGAGCGCACGAGGGAGCTTCCAGGGGGAAACGCCTGGTATCTTTATAGTCCTGTCGGGT
TTCGCCACCTCTGACTTGAGCGTCGATTTTTGTGATGCTCGTCAGGGGGGCGGAGCCTATGGAAAAACGC
CAGCAACGCGGCCTTTTTACGGTTCCTGGCCTTTTGCTGGCCTTTTGCTCACATGTTCTTTCCTGCGTTA
TCCCCTGATTCTGTGGATAACCGTATTACCGCCATGCATTAGTTATTAATAGTAATCAATTACGGGGTCA
TTAGTTCATAGCCCATATATGGAGTTCCGCGTTACATAACTTACGGTAAATGGCCCGCCTGGCTGACCGC
CCAACGACCCCCGCCCATTGACGTCAATAATGACGTATGTTCCCATAGTAACGCCAATAGGGACTTTCCA
TTGACGTCAATGGGTGGAGTATTTACGGTAAACTGCCCACTTGGCAGTACATCAAGTGTATCATATGCCA
AGTACGCCCCCTATTGACGTCAATGACGGTAAATGGCCCGCCTGGCATTATGCCCAGTACATGACCTTAT
GGGACTTTCCTACTTGGCAGTACATCTACGTATTAGTCATCGCTATTACCATG
Features (pLannotate 1.2.2; 16 found; start..end, strand, type, name):
      1..204     +  promoter       CMV promoter: human cytomegalovirus (CMV) immediate early promoter
    227..270     +  misc_feature   MCS (fragment): multiple cloning site
    273..2846    +  CDS            KCNB1: KCNB1_HUMAN - Experimental evidence at protein level: Swiss-Prot protein existence level 1. Voltage-gated potassium channel that mediates transmembrane potassium transport in excitable membranes, primarily in the brain, but also in the pancreas and cardiovascular system. Contributes to the regulation of the action potential (AP) repolarization, duration and frequency of repetitive AP firing in neurons, muscle cells and endocrine cells and plays a role in homeostatic attenuation of electrical excitability throughout the brain (PubMed:23161216). Plays also a role in the regulation of exocytosis
   2847..2875    +  misc_feature   MCS (fragment): multiple cloning site
   2883..3602    +  CDS            EGFP: the original enhanced GFP (Yang et al., 1996) mammalian codon-optimized
   3619..3702    +  CDS            large T antigen (fragment): large T antigen from SV40 (simian virus 40)
   3725..3846    +  polyA_signal   SV40 poly(A) signal: SV40 polyadenylation signal
   3880..4308    -  rep_origin     f1 ori (sequence partly withheld): f1 bacteriophage origin of replication; arrow indicates direction of (+) strand synthesis
   4335..4439    +  promoter       AmpR promoter: bla
   4441..4798    +  promoter       SV40 promoter: SV40 enhancer and early promoter
   4833..5627    +  CDS            NeoR/KanR: aminoglycoside phosphotransferase from Tn5; aph(3')-II (or nptII); confers resistance to neomycin, kanamycin, and G418 (Geneticin®)
   5648..5800    +  CDS            ble (fragment): BLE_KLEPN - Experimental evidence at protein level: Swiss-Prot protein existence level 1. Binding protein with a strong affinity to the bleomycin family of antibiotics. Binds to CL990; an antimitotic-antibiotic compound. From Klebsiella pneumoniae.
   5859..5906    +  polyA_signal   HSV TK poly(A) signal: herpes simplex virus thymidine kinase polyadenylation signal (Cole and Stacy, 1985)
   5997..6013    -  polyA_signal   bGH poly(A) signal (fragment): bovine growth hormone polyadenylation signal
   6235..6823    +  rep_origin     ori: high-copy-number ColE1/pMB1/pBR322/pUC origin of replication
   6998..7301    +  enhancer       CMV enhancer: human cytomegalovirus immediate early enhancer
