[The description below was written by a language model from this plasmid's Addgene catalogue record and pLannotate feature annotations shown in this document.]
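Description:
hC73A-pEGFP-C1 is a mammalian expression plasmid for imaging a mutant form of the human voltage-gated potassium channel Kv2.1 (KCNB1) in which cysteine 73 is replaced by alanine. It is catalogued as built on the Clontech pEGFP-C1 backbone and is propagated in E. coli as a high-copy plasmid through its ColE1/pUC-type origin. An f1 phage origin is also present. A single NeoR/KanR (Tn5 aminoglycoside phosphotransferase) cassette provides both selections. A bacterial bla-type promoter drives it for kanamycin resistance in bacteria, while the SV40 enhancer/early promoter, with an HSV TK polyadenylation signal downstream, drives it for G418 selection of transfected mammalian cells.

The payload is transcribed from the human CMV immediate-early enhancer and promoter, which span the numbering origin of the circular sequence, and is terminated by an SV40 poly(A) signal. The catalogue entry and the annotated sequence disagree on how the fusion is arranged. The catalogue describes EGFP as an N-terminal tag on the insert, as the "C1" backbone name would imply. In the feature table, however, the KCNB1 coding sequence lies directly downstream of the promoter between multiple-cloning-site fragments, and EGFP follows it. That order would place the fluorescent protein at the channel's C terminus, an arrangement more typical of an N-series EGFP vector. The table does not show the reading frame across the junction, and the cloning sites are recorded as unknown, so users should check the fusion orientation against the full sequence. The short annotated fragments (SV40 large T antigen, ble, bGH poly(A)) are probably backbone remnants or partial annotation matches rather than functional parts. The construct is used to express and visualise the fluorescently tagged C73A channel in mammalian cells. The record does not state what the C73A mutation does to the channel.
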