Addgene plasmid #111539: hC73A-pEGFP-C1
Purpose: Expresses human KCNB1 C73A in mammalian cells for imaging
Depositing lab: Federico Sesti. Depositing organization: Rutgers, The State University of New Jersey.
Backbone
  Vector backbone: peGFP-C1
  Backbone manufacturer: Clontech
  Vector type: Mammalian Expression
  Selectable markers: Neomycin (select with G418)
Growth in bacteria
  Bacterial resistance: Kanamycin, 50 μg/mL
  Growth temperature: 37°C
  Growth strain: DH5alpha
  Copy number: High Copy
Gene/Insert
  Gene/Insert name: human C73A-Kv2.1 (alt name: KCNB1)
  Species: H. sapiens (human)
  Mutation: C73A
  Entrez Gene: KCNB1 (a.k.a. DRK1, Kv2.1)
  Promoter: CMV
  Tag / fusion protein: EGFP (N terminal on insert)
  Cloning method: Restriction Enzyme; 5′ cloning site Unknown (unknown if destroyed); 3′ cloning site Unknown (unknown if destroyed)
Terms and licenses: Academic/Nonprofit Terms; Industry Terms: Not Available to Industry
How to cite: hC73A-pEGFP-C1 was a gift from Federico Sesti (Addgene plasmid # 111539 ; http://n2t.net/addgene:111539 ; RRID:Addgene_111539)
